Addgene plasmid #47326: FLAG-IFT57-pcDNA3
Purpose: Expresses FLAG epitope tagged IFT57 in mammalian cells
Depositing lab: Richard Maurer. Depositing organization: Oregon Health & Science University. Publication: Interaction of mouse TTC30/DYF-1 with multiple intraflagellar transport complex B proteins and KIF17. Howard PW, Jue SF, Maurer RA. Exp Cell Res. 2013 Jun 25. pii: S0014-4827(13)00271-1. doi: 10.1016/j.yexcr.2013.06.010. PubMed 23810713.
Backbone
  Vector backbone: pcDNA3
  Backbone manufacturer: Invitrogen
  Backbone size w/o insert (bp): 5546
  Total vector size (bp): 6821
  Vector type: Mammalian Expression
  Selectable markers: Neomycin (select with G418)
Growth in bacteria
  Bacterial resistance: Ampicillin, 100 μg/mL
  Growth temperature: 37°C
  Growth strain: DH5alpha
  Copy number: High Copy
Gene/Insert
  Gene/Insert name: IFT57 (alt name: Hippi)
  Species: M. musculus (mouse)
  Entrez Gene: Ift57 (a.k.a. 4833420A15Rik, Esrrbl1, Hippi, MHS4R2)
  Promoter: cmv
  Tag / fusion protein: FLAG epitope (N terminal on insert)
  Cloning method: Restriction Enzyme; 5′ cloning site KpnI (not destroyed); 3′ cloning site BamHI (unknown if destroyed)
  Sequencing primers: 5′ CTAGAGAACCCACTGCTTACTG; 3′ TAGAAGGCACAGTCGAGGCTGATC
Terms and licenses: Academic/Nonprofit Terms; Industry Terms: Not Available to Industry
How to cite: FLAG-IFT57-pcDNA3 was a gift from Richard Maurer (Addgene plasmid # 47326 ; http://n2t.net/addgene:47326 ; RRID:Addgene_47326)
