[The description below was written by a language model from this plasmid's Addgene catalogue record and pLannotate feature annotations shown in this document.]
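Description:
FLAG-IFT57-pcDNA3 is a mammalian expression plasmid of 6,821 bp built on the Invitrogen pcDNA3 backbone. It carries the mouse Ift57 coding sequence (also known as Hippi) with an N-terminal FLAG epitope. In bacteria it is maintained as a high-copy plasmid through a ColE1/pUC-type origin and selected with ampicillin via the β-lactamase gene and its native promoter. An f1 phage origin is also present, which in principle allows single-stranded DNA production. For mammalian cells, an SV40 early promoter drives the neomycin phosphotransferase gene, terminated by an SV40 polyadenylation signal, so that stable transfectants can be selected with G418.

The expression cassette uses the human cytomegalovirus immediate early enhancer and promoter to drive strong constitutive transcription of the FLAG-IFT57 fusion, and the bovine growth hormone polyadenylation signal terminates the transcript. The insert was cloned by restriction digestion between KpnI and BamHI sites. The short FLAG sequence lies just upstream of the annotated Ift57 open reading frame. T7 and SP6 phage promoters flank the cloning region, as is standard for pcDNA3, and can serve for in vitro transcription or as sequencing primer sites. Several small annotated fragments (a truncated HIV-1 LTR match, bom, ble and lac-region pieces) appear to be backbone remnants or partial software matches rather than functional elements.

IFT57 is an intraflagellar transport protein required for cilium formation. The epitope tag permits detection or immunoprecipitation with anti-FLAG antibodies. The associated publication concerns interactions among intraflagellar transport complex B proteins, so the construct is suited to co-expression and protein interaction studies in transfected mammalian cells.
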