Features (pLannotate 1.2.2; 23 found; start..end, strand, type, name):
     36..80      -  misc_feature   bom (fragment): basis of mobility region from pBR322
    235..614     +  enhancer       CMV enhancer: human cytomegalovirus immediate early enhancer
    615..818     +  promoter       CMV promoter: human cytomegalovirus (CMV) immediate early promoter
    814..847     +  LTR            5' LTR (truncated) (fragment): truncated 5' long terminal repeat (LTR) from HIV-1
    863..881     +  promoter       T7 promoter: promoter for bacteriophage T7 RNA polymerase
    895..922     -  misc_feature   MCS (fragment): pBluescript multiple cloning site
    966..986     +  CDS            FLAG (fragment): FLAG® epitope tag, followed by an enterokinase cleavage site
   1011..2279    +  CDS            Ift57: IFT57_MOUSE - Also known as Hippi. Experimental evidence at protein level: Swiss-Prot protein existence level 1. Required for the formation of cilia. Plays an indirect role in sonic hedgehog signaling, cilia being required for all activity of the hedgehog pathway. Has pro-apoptotic function via its interaction with HIP1, leading to recruit caspase-8 (CASP8) and trigger apoptosis. Has the ability to bind DNA sequence motif 5'-AAAGACATG-3' present in the promoter of caspase genes such as CASP1, CASP8 and CASP10, suggesting that it may act as a transcription regulator; however the relevance of su
   2373..2391    -  promoter       SP6 promoter: promoter for bacteriophage SP6 RNA polymerase
   2417..2641    +  polyA_signal   bGH poly(A) signal: bovine growth hormone polyadenylation signal
   2645..2666    +  promoter       SV40 promoter (fragment): SV40 enhancer and early promoter
   2687..3115    +  rep_origin     f1 ori (sequence partly withheld): f1 bacteriophage origin of replication; arrow indicates direction of (+) strand synthesis
   3129..3459    +  promoter       SV40 promoter: SV40 enhancer and early promoter
   3526..4317    +  CDS            neo: KKA2_KLEPN - Also known as kan, nptII. Experimental evidence at protein level: Swiss-Prot protein existence level 1. Resistance to kanamycin, neomycin, paromomycin, ribostamycin, butirosin and gentamicin B. From Klebsiella pneumoniae.
   4341..4499    +  CDS            ble (fragment): BLE_KLEPN - Experimental evidence at protein level: Swiss-Prot protein existence level 1. Binding protein with a strong affinity to the bleomycin family of antibiotics. Binds to CL990; an antimitotic-antibiotic compound. From Klebsiella pneumoniae.
   4494..4615    +  polyA_signal   SV40 poly(A) signal: SV40 polyadenylation signal
   4688..4704    -  protein_bind   lac operator: The lac repressor binds to the lac operator to inhibit transcription in E. coli. This inhibition can be relieved by adding lactose or isopropyl-β-D-thiogalactopyranoside (IPTG). lac repressor encoded by lacI
   4712..4742    -  promoter       lac promoter: promoter for the E. coli lac operon
   4757..4778    -  protein_bind   CAP binding site: CAP binding activates transcription in the presence of cAMP. E. coli catabolite activator protein
   4791..4883    -  CDS            lacI (fragment): lac repressor; lacI; The lac repressor binds to the lac operator to inhibit transcription in E. coli. This inhibition can be relieved by adding lactose or isopropyl-β-D-thiogalactopyranoside (IPTG).
   5066..5654    -  rep_origin     ori: high-copy-number ColE1/pMB1/pBR322/pUC origin of replication
   5825..6685    -  CDS            AmpR: β-lactamase; bla; confers resistance to ampicillin, carbenicillin, and related antibiotics
   6686..6790    -  promoter       AmpR promoter: bla
>Addgene plasmid #47326 | FLAG-IFT57-pcDNA3 | depositor full sequence | sequence record 67411 | FLAG-IFT57-pcDNA3 sequence 6821 bps
GACGGATCGGGAGATCTCCCGATCCCCTATGGTCGACTCTCAGTACAATCTGCTCTGATGCCGCATAGTT
AAGCCAGTATCTGCTCCCTGCTTGTGTGTTGGAGGTCGCTGAGTAGTGCGCGAGCAAAATTTAAGCTACA
ACAAGGCAAGGCTTGACCGACAATTGCATGAAGAATCTGCTTAGGGTTAGGCGTTTTGCGCTGCTTCGCG
ATGTACGGGCCAGATATACGCGTTGACATTGATTATTGACTAGTTATTAATAGTAATCAATTACGGGGTC
ATTAGTTCATAGCCCATATATGGAGTTCCGCGTTACATAACTTACGGTAAATGGCCCGCCTGGCTGACCG
CCCAACGACCCCCGCCCATTGACGTCAATAATGACGTATGTTCCCATAGTAACGCCAATAGGGACTTTCC
ATTGACGTCAATGGGTGGACTATTTACGGTAAACTGCCCACTTGGCAGTACATCAAGTGTATCATATGCC
AAGTACGCCCCCTATTGACGTCAATGACGGTAAATGGCCCGCCTGGCATTATGCCCAGTACATGACCTTA
TGGGACTTTCCTACTTGGCAGTACATCTACGTATTAGTCATCGCTATTACCATGGTGATGCGGTTTTGGC
AGTACATCAATGGGCGTGGATAGCGGTTTGACTCACGGGGATTTCCAAGTCTCCACCCCATTGACGTCAA
TGGGAGTTTGTTTTGGCACCAAAATCAACGGGACTTTCCAAAATGTCGTAACAACTCCGCCCCATTGACG
CAAATGGGCGGTAGGCGTGTACGGTGGGAGGTCTATATAAGCAGAGCTCTCTGGCTAACTAGAGAACCCA
CTGCTTACTGGCTTATCGAAATTAATACGACTCACTATAGGGAGACCCAAGCTTGGTACCGGGCCCCCCC
TCGAGGTCGACGCGGCCGCAAGCTTGCCACCATGGGGGGCGCGCAGGCTAGCGACTACAAGGACGACGAT
GACAAGGCACATATGGCCGCCGCGGCCGCGGTGATCCCGCCGTCGGGCTTGGACGATGGGGTGTCTCGGG
CTCGCGGGGAAGGCGCAGGGGAGGCTGTGGTGGAGCGCGGGCCAGGAGCGGCCTACCACATGTTCGTGGT
GATGGAAGACTTAGTGGAGAAGCTGAAGCTGCTCCGCTACGAGGAGGAGCTACTCCGAAAGAGCAATCTG
AAGCCCCCGTCCAGACACTACTTTGCTCTGCCTACCAACCCAGGCGAGCAGTTCTACATGTTTTGCACTC
TTGCTGCGTGGCTGATCAACAAAACTGGCCGTGCCTTTGAGCAGCCTCAAGAATACGACGATCCCAATGC
AACTATATCTAATATACTCTCTGAGCTTCGCTCTTTTGGGAGAACTGCAGATTTTCCTCCTTCAAAATTA
AAGTCTGGTTACGGAGAACAAGTGTGCTATGTTCTTGATTGCTTAGCTGAAGAAGCTTTAAAATATATTG
GTTTCACTTGGAAAAGGCCATCATACCCAGTGGAAGAACTAGAAGAAGAAACTGTTCCAGAAGATGATGC
CGAGTTAACATTAAGTAAAGTGGATGAAGAATTTGTGGAAGAGGAGACAGATAATGAAGAAAACTTTATT
GATCTCAACGTTTTAAAGGCCCAGACCTATCGCTTGGACACAAACGAGTCTGCCAAACAAGAAGATATTT
TGGAATCTACGACAGATGCTGCGGAATGGAGCCTAGAAGTTGAGCGTGTACTACCGCAGCTGAAAGTCAC
GATTAGGACTGACAATAAGGATTGGAGGATCCATGTTGACCAAATGCACCAGCACAAAAGTGGGATTGAA
TCTGCTCTGAAGGAGACCAAGGGGTTTTTGGACAAGCTCCATAATGAAATTAGCAGGACTCTGGAAAAGA
TTGGCAGCCGAGAAAAGTACATTAACAATCAACTTGAGCACTTGGTTCAAGAATATCGTGGGGCCCAAGC
CCAGCTAAGTGAGGCAAGGGAGCGCTACCAGCAGGGCAATGGCGGAGTAACTGAACGGACCAGACTCCTC
TCTGAGGTTACAGAAGAATTAGAAAAGGTAAAGCAAGAAATGGAAGAGAAGGGCAGCAGCATGACGGACG
GCACTCCTTTGGTGAAGATTAAGCAGAGCTTAACCAAGCTGAAGCAAGAAACTGTTCAGATGGACATTAG
AATCGGTGTGGTGGAGCACACGCTACTTCAGTCAAAACTCAAGGAGAAGTGCAACATGACCAGGGACATG
CATGCAGCTGTCACCCCAGAGTCAGCAATTGGCTTCTATTAAGATCCACTAGTAACGGCCGCCAGTGTGC
TGGAATTCTGCAGATATCCATCACACTGGCGGCCGCTCGAGCATGCATCTAGAGGGCCCTATTCTATAGT
GTCACCTAAATGCTAGAGCTCGCTGATCAGCCTCGACTGTGCCTTCTAGTTGCCAGCCATCTGTTGTTTG
CCCCTCCCCCGTGCCTTCCTTGACCCTGGAAGGTGCCACTCCCACTGTCCTTTCCTAATAAAATGAGGAA
ATTGCATCGCATTGTCTGAGTAGGTGTCATTCTATTCTGGGGGGTGGGGTGGGGCAGGACAGCAAGGGGG
AGGATTGGGAAGACAATAGCAGGCATGCTGGGGATGCGGTGGGCTCTATGGCTTCTGAGGCGGAAAGAAC
CAGCTGGGGCTCTAGGGGGTATCCCC
[124 nt withheld, positions 2687-2810]
C
[32 nt withheld, positions 2812-2843]
CA
[57 nt withheld, positions 2846-2902]
A
[49 nt withheld, positions 2904-2952]
CCTTTGACGTTGGAGTCCACGTTCTTT
[37 nt withheld, positions 2980-3016]
ACCCTATCTCGGTCTATTCTTTTGATTTATAAGGGATTTTGGGGATTTCGGCCTATTGGTTAAAAAATGA
GCTGATTTAACAAAAATTTAACGCGAATTAATTCTGTGGAATGTGTGTCAGTTAGGGTGTGGAAAGTCCC
CAGGCTCCCCAGGCAGGCAGAAGTATGCAAAGCATGCATCTCAATTAGTCAGCAACCAGGTGTGGAAAGT
CCCCAGGCTCCCCAGCAGGCAGAAGTATGCAAAGCATGCATCTCAATTAGTCAGCAACCATAGTCCCGCC
CCTAACTCCGCCCATCCCGCCCCTAACTCCGCCCAGTTCCGCCCATTCTCCGCCCCATGGCTGACTAATT
TTTTTTATTTATGCAGAGGCCGAGGCCGCCTCTGCCTCTGAGCTATTCCAGAAGTAGTGAGGAGGCTTTT
TTGGAGGCCTAGGCTTTTGCAAAAAGCTCCCGGGAGCTTGTATATCCATTTTCGGATCTGATCAAGAGAC
AGGATGAGGATCGTTTCGCATGATTGAACAAGATGGATTGCACGCAGGTTCTCCGGCCGCTTGGGTGGAG
AGGCTATTCGGCTATGACTGGGCACAACAGACAATCGGCTGCTCTGATGCCGCCGTGTTCCGGCTGTCAG
CGCAGGGGCGCCCGGTTCTTTTTGTCAAGACCGACCTGTCCGGTGCCCTGAATGAACTGCAGGACGAGGC
AGCGCGGCTATCGTGGCTGGCCACGACGGGCGTTCCTTGCGCAGCTGTGCTCGACGTTGTCACTGAAGCG
GGAAGGGACTGGCTGCTATTGGGCGAAGTGCCGGGGCAGGATCTCCTGTCATCTCACCTTGCTCCTGCCG
AGAAAGTATCCATCATGGCTGATGCAATGCGGCGGCTGCATACGCTTGATCCGGCTACCTGCCCATTCGA
CCACCAAGCGAAACATCGCATCGAGCGAGCACGTACTCGGATGGAAGCCGGTCTTGTCGATCAGGATGAT
CTGGACGAAGAGCATCAGGGGCTCGCGCCAGCCGAACTGTTCGCCAGGCTCAAGGCGCGCATGCCCGACG
GCGAGGATCTCGTCGTGACCCATGGCGATGCCTGCTTGCCGAATATCATGGTGGAAAATGGCCGCTTTTC
TGGATTCATCGACTGTGGCCGGCTGGGTGTGGCGGACCGCTATCAGGACATAGCGTTGGCTACCCGTGAT
ATTGCTGAAGAGCTTGGCGGCGAATGGGCTGACCGCTTCCTCGTGCTTTACGGTATCGCCGCTCCCGATT
CGCAGCGCATCGCCTTCTATCGCCTTCTTGACGAGTTCTTCTGAGCGGGACTCTGGGGTTCGAAATGACC
GACCAAGCGACGCCCAACCTGCCATCACGAGATTTCGATTCCACCGCCGCCTTCTATGAAAGGTTGGGCT
TCGGAATCGTTTTCCGGGACGCCGGCTGGATGATCCTCCAGCGCGGGGATCTCATGCTGGAGTTCTTCGC
CCACCCCAACTTGTTTATTGCAGCTTATAATGGTTACAAATAAAGCAATAGCATCACAAATTTCACAAAT
AAAGCATTTTTTTCACTGCATTCTAGTTGTGGTTTGTCCAAACTCATCAATGTATCTTATCATGTCTGTA
TACCGTCGACCTCTAGCTAGAGCTTGGCGTAATCATGGTCATAGCTGTTTCCTGTGTGAAATTGTTATCC
GCTCACAATTCCACACAACATACGAGCCGGAAGCATAAAGTGTAAAGCCTGGGGTGCCTAATGAGTGAGC
TAACTCACATTAATTGCGTTGCGCTCACTGCCCGCTTTCCAGTCGGGAAACCTGTCGTGCCAGCTGCATT
AATGAATCGGCCAACGCGCGGGGAGAGGCGGTTTGCGTATTGGGCGCTCTTCCGCTTCCTCGCTCACTGA
CTCGCTGCGCTCGGTCGTTCGGCTGCGGCGAGCGGTATCAGCTCACTCAAAGGCGGTAATACGGTTATCC
ACAGAATCAGGGGATAACGCAGGAAAGAACATGTGAGCAAAAGGCCAGCAAAAGGCCAGGAACCGTAAAA
AGGCCGCGTTGCTGGCGTTTTTCCATAGGCTCCGCCCCCCTGACGAGCATCACAAAAATCGACGCTCAAG
TCAGAGGTGGCGAAACCCGACAGGACTATAAAGATACCAGGCGTTTCCCCCTGGAAGCTCCCTCGTGCGC
TCTCCTGTTCCGACCCTGCCGCTTACCGGATACCTGTCCGCCTTTCTCCCTTCGGGAAGCGTGGCGCTTT
CTCAATGCTCACGCTGTAGGTATCTCAGTTCGGTGTAGGTCGTTCGCTCCAAGCTGGGCTGTGTGCACGA
ACCCCCCGTTCAGCCCGACCGCTGCGCCTTATCCGGTAACTATCGTCTTGAGTCCAACCCGGTAAGACAC
GACTTATCGCCACTGGCAGCAGCCACTGGTAACAGGATTAGCAGAGCGAGGTATGTAGGCGGTGCTACAG
AGTTCTTGAAGTGGTGGCCTAACTACGGCTACACTAGAAGGACAGTATTTGGTATCTGCGCTCTGCTGAA
GCCAGTTACCTTCGGAAAAAGAGTTGGTAGCTCTTGATCCGGCAAACAAACCACCGCTGGTAGCGGTGGT
TTTTTTGTTTGCAAGCAGCAGATTACGCGCAGAAAAAAAGGATCTCAAGAAGATCCTTTGATCTTTTCTA
CGGGGTCTGACGCTCAGTGGAACGAAAACTCACGTTAAGGGATTTTGGTCATGAGATTATCAAAAAGGAT
CTTCACCTAGATCCTTTTAAATTAAAAATGAAGTTTTAAATCAATCTAAAGTATATATGAGTAAACTTGG
TCTGACAGTTACCAATGCTTAATCAGTGAGGCACCTATCTCAGCGATCTGTCTATTTCGTTCATCCATAG
TTGCCTGACTCCCCGTCGTGTAGATAACTACGATACGGGAGGGCTTACCATCTGGCCCCAGTGCTGCAAT
GATACCGCGAGACCCACGCTCACCGGCTCCAGATTTATCAGCAATAAACCAGCCAGCCGGAAGGGCCGAG
CGCAGAAGTGGTCCTGCAACTTTATCCGCCTCCATCCAGTCTATTAATTGTTGCCGGGAAGCTAGAGTAA
GTAGTTCGCCAGTTAATAGTTTGCGCAACGTTGTTGCCATTGCTACAGGCATCGTGGTGTCACGCTCGTC
GTTTGGTATGGCTTCATTCAGCTCCGGTTCCCAACGATCAAGGCGAGTTACATGATCCCCCATGTTGTGC
AAAAAAGCGGTTAGCTCCTTCGGTCCTCCGATCGTTGTCAGAAGTAAGTTGGCCGCAGTGTTATCACTCA
TGGTTATGGCAGCACTGCATAATTCTCTTACTGTCATGCCATCCGTAAGATGCTTTTCTGTGACTGGTGA
GTACTCAACCAAGTCATTCTGAGAATAGTGTATGCGGCGACCGAGTTGCTCTTGCCCGGCGTCAATACGG
GATAATACCGCGCCACATAGCAGAACTTTAAAAGTGCTCATCATTGGAAAACGTTCTTCGGGGCGAAAAC
TCTCAAGGATCTTACCGCTGTTGAGATCCAGTTCGATGTAACCCACTCGTGCACCCAACTGATCTTCAGC
ATCTTTTACTTTCACCAGCGTTTCTGGGTGAGCAAAAACAGGAAGGCAAAATGCCGCAAAAAAGGGAATA
AGGGCGACACGGAAATGTTGAATACTCATACTCTTCCTTTTTCAATATTATTGAAGCATTTATCAGGGTT
ATTGTCTCATGAGCGGATACATATTTGAATGTATTTAGAAAAATAAACAAATAGGGGTTCCGCGCACATT
TCCCCGAAAAGTGCCACCTGACGTC
