>Addgene plasmid #47326 | FLAG-IFT57-pcDNA3 | addgene partial sequence | sequence record 70019 | CMV-F 5'-CGCAAATGGGCGGTAGGCGTG-3'
CTATATAAGCAGAGCTCTCTGGCTAACTAGAGAACCCACTGCTTACTGGCTTATCGAAATTAATACGACT
CACTATAGGGAGACCCAAGCTTGGTACCGGGCCCCCCCTCGAGGTCGACGCGGCCGCAAGCTTGCCACCA
TGGGGGGCGCGCAGGCTAGCGACTACAAGGACGACGATGACAAGGCACATATGGCCGCCGCGGCCGCGGT
GATCCCGCCGTCGGGCTTGGACGATGGGGTGTCTCGGGCTCGCGGGGAAGGCGCAGGGGAGGCTGTGGTG
GAGCGCGGGCCAGGAGCGGCCTACCACATGTTCGTGGTGATGGAAGACTTAGTGGAGAAGCTGAAGCTGC
TCCGCTACGAGGAGGAGCTACTCCGAAAGAGCAATCTGAAGCCCCCGTCCAGACACTACTTTGCTCTGCC
TACCAACCCAGGCGAGCAGTTCTACATGTTTTGCACTCTTGCTGCGTGGCTGATCAACAAAACTGGCCGT
GCCTTTGAGCAGCCTCAAGAATACGACGATCCCAATGCAACTATATCTAATATACTCTCTGAGCTTCGCT
CTTTTGGGAGAACTGCAGATTTTCCTCCTTCAAAATTAAAGTCTGGTTACGGAGAACAAGTGTGCTATGT
TCTTGATTGCTTAGCTGAAGAAGCTTTAAAATATATTGGTTTCACTTGGAAAAGGCCATCATACCCAGTG
GAAGAACTAGAAGAAGAAACTGTTCCAGAAGATGATGCCGAGTTAACATTAAGTAAAGTGGATGAAGAAT
TTGTGGAAGAGGAGACAGATAATGAAGAAAACTTTATTGATCTCAACGTTTTAAAGGCCCAGACCTATCG
CTTGGACACAAACGAGTCTGCCAAACAAGAAGATATTTTGGAATCTACGACAGATGCTGCGGAATGGAGC
CTAGAAGTTGAGCGTGTACTACCGCAGCTGAAAGTCACGATTAGGACTGACAATAAGGATTGGAGGATCC
ATGTTGACCAAATGCACCAGCACAAAAGTGGGATTGAATCTGCTCTGAAGGAGACCAAGGGGTTTTTGGA
CAAGCTCCATAATGAAATTAGCAGGACTCTGGAAAAGATTGGCAGCCGAGAAAAGTACATTAACAATCAA
CTTGAGCA
